Addgene plasmid #1850: HIPK1-myc-his
Depositing lab: Philip Leder. Depositing organization: Harvard Medical School. Publication: Homeodomain-interacting protein kinase 1 modulates Daxx localization, phosphorylation, and transcriptional activity. Ecsedy JA, Michaelson JS, Leder P. Mol Cell Biol 2003 Feb;23(3):950-60. 10.1128/MCB.23.3.950-960.2003 PubMed 12529400.
Backbone
  Vector backbone: pcDNA3.1/myc-His
  Backbone size w/o insert (bp): 5500
  Vector type: Mammalian Expression
  Selectable markers: Neomycin (select with G418)
Growth in bacteria
  Bacterial resistance: Ampicillin, 100 μg/mL
  Growth temperature: 37°C
  Growth strain: DH5alpha
  Copy number: High Copy
Gene/Insert
  Gene/Insert name: HIPK1 (alt name: Homeodomain-Interacting Protein Kinase 1)
  Species: M. musculus (mouse)
  Entrez Gene: Hipk1 (a.k.a. Myak, 1110062K04Rik)
  Tag / fusion protein: myc (C terminal on backbone); his (C terminal on backbone)
  Cloning method: Restriction Enzyme; 5′ cloning site EcoRI (not destroyed); 3′ cloning site EcoRI (not destroyed)
  Sequencing primers: 5′ T7
Terms and licenses: Academic/Nonprofit Terms; Industry Terms: Not Available to Industry
Depositor comments: See scanned map. (Leder #JE64)
How to cite: HIPK1-myc-his was a gift from Philip Leder (Addgene plasmid # 1850 ; http://n2t.net/addgene:1850 ; RRID:Addgene_1850)
