[The description below was written by a language model from this plasmid's Addgene catalogue record.]
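Description:
HIPK1-myc-his is a mammalian expression plasmid built on the pcDNA3.1/myc-His backbone (about 5.5 kb without insert) that carries the mouse Hipk1 coding sequence, encoding homeodomain-interacting protein kinase 1. The insert was placed by restriction cloning into an EcoRI site, which is retained at both the 5′ and 3′ junctions. The reading frame continues into the backbone-encoded C-terminal myc epitope and polyhistidine tags. The expressed kinase can therefore be detected or immunoprecipitated with anti-myc antibodies and, in principle, captured on metal-affinity resin through the His tag. The insert size is not given, and no feature table or sequence annotation accompanies the entry; the depositor refers instead to a scanned map.

The plasmid is maintained in E. coli as a high-copy plasmid under ampicillin selection. It also carries a neomycin resistance marker, so stably transfected mammalian cells can be selected with G418. The promoter is not listed explicitly, although pcDNA3.1-series vectors conventionally drive the insert from the CMV immediate-early promoter. The use of a T7 primer for 5′ sequencing is consistent with the T7 promoter site that lies upstream of the cloning region in that vector family.

The associated publication studied how HIPK1 affects the localization, phosphorylation and transcriptional activity of Daxx. This suggests the construct is intended for transient or stable overexpression of tagged HIPK1 in cultured mammalian cells, for interaction, localization and kinase-substrate studies.
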