>Addgene plasmid #1850 | HIPK1-myc-his | addgene partial sequence | sequence record 17043 | T7 5'-TAATACGACTCACTATAGGG-3'
GGGCCCTCTAGACTCGAGCGGCCGCCACTGTGCTGGATATCTGCAGAATTCGCCACCATGGCCTCACAGC
TGCAGGTGTTTTCGCCCCCATCAGTGTCGTCGAGTGCCTTCTGCAGTGCAAAGAAACTGAAAATAGAGCC
CTCTGGCTGGGATGTTTCAGGACAGAGCAGCAACGACAAATACTATACCCACAGCAAAACCCTCCCAGCT
ACACAAGGGCAAGCCAGCTCCTCTCACCAGGTAGCAAATTTCAATCTTCCTGCTTACGACCAGGGCCTCC
TTCTCCCAGCTCCTGCCGTGGAGCATATTGTGGTAACAGCTGCTGATAGCTCAGGCAGCGCCGCTACAGC
AACCTTCCAAAGCAGCCAGACCCTGACTCACAGGAGCAACGTTTCTTTGCTTGAGCCATATCAAAAATGT
GGATTGAAGAGAAAGAGTGAGGAAGTGGAGAGCAACGGTAGCGTGCAGATCATAGAAGAACACCCCCCTC
TCATGCTGCAGAACAGAACCGTGGTGGGTGCTGCTGCCACGACCACCACTGTGACCACCAAGAGTAGCAG
TTCCAGCGGAGAAGGGGATTACCAGCTGGTCCAGCATGAGATCCTTTGCTCTATGACCAACAGCTATGAA
GTCCTGGAGTTCCTAGGCCGGGGGACATTTGGACAGGTGGCAAAGTGCTGGAAGCGGAGCACCAAGGAAA
TTGTGGCCATTAAGATCTTGAAGAACCACCCCTCCTATGCCAGACAAGGACAGATTGAAGTGAGCATCCT
TT
